Addgene plasmid #52962: lentiCas9-Blast
Purpose: Expresses human codon-optimized S. pyogenes Cas9 protein and blasticidin resistance from EFS promoter. 3rd generation lentiviral backbone.
Depositing lab: Feng Zhang. Depositing organization: Broad Institute. Publication: Improved vectors and genome-wide libraries for CRISPR screening. Sanjana NE, Shalem O, Zhang F. Nat Methods. 2014 Aug;11(8):783-4. doi: 10.1038/nmeth.3047. PubMed 25075903.
Backbone
  Vector backbone: pFUGW
  Backbone size w/o insert (bp): 10130
  Total vector size (bp): 12860
  Vector type: Mammalian Expression, Lentiviral, CRISPR
  Selectable markers: Blasticidin
Growth in bacteria
  Bacterial resistance: Ampicillin, 100 μg/mL
  Growth temperature: 37°C
  Growth strain: Stbl3
  Growth instructions: Use SapI digest to check for unwanted recombination of lentiviral plasmid. Only amplify in RecA- bacteria (eg. Stbl3).
  Copy number: High Copy
Gene/Insert 1
  Gene/Insert name: Cas9 (alt name: S. pyogenes CRISPR-Cas9)
  Species: Synthetic
  Insert size (bp): 4200
  Promoter: EFS-NS
  Tag / fusion protein: FLAG (C terminal on insert)
  Cloning method: Restriction Enzyme; 5′ cloning site AgeI, XbaI, AfeI (not destroyed); 3′ cloning site BamHI (not destroyed)
  Sequencing primers: 5′ pLLU-F (5'-gggacagcagagatccagtt-3'); 3′ blast-R (5'-gctctttcaatgagggtgga-3'​)
Gene/Insert 2
  Gene/Insert name: Blasticidin resistance (alt names: blasticidin S deaminase; bsd)
  Insert size (bp): 399
  Promoter: EFS-NS
  Cloning method: Restriction Enzyme; 5′ cloning site BamHI (not destroyed); 3′ cloning site EcoRI (not destroyed)
  Sequencing primers: 5′ needs custom; 3′ WPRE-R
Terms and licenses: Academic/Nonprofit Terms; Industry Terms: Not Available to Industry
Depositor comments: Special note from the Zhang lab: We are constantly improving our CRISPR reagents. Please check https://zlab.bio/ for the most up-to-date information.
How to cite: lentiCas9-Blast was a gift from Feng Zhang (Addgene plasmid # 52962 ; http://n2t.net/addgene:52962 ; RRID:Addgene_52962) For viral preps, please replace (Addgene plasmid # 52962) in the above sentence with: (Addgene viral prep # 52962-LV)
