[The description below was written by a language model from this plasmid's Addgene catalogue record and pLannotate feature annotations shown in this document.]
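Description:
lentiCas9-Blast is a third-generation lentiviral transfer plasmid built on the pFUGW backbone (about 12.9 kb in total) that delivers human codon-optimized Streptococcus pyogenes Cas9 together with a blasticidin resistance gene into mammalian cells. In bacteria it is maintained by a high-copy ColE1/pUC-type origin and selected with ampicillin through the bla gene. Because of its repeated LTR sequences, the record specifies recombination-deficient hosts such as Stbl3. The backbone also carries an f1 origin and an SV40/EM7-driven bleomycin/Zeocin resistance cassette with an SV40 poly(A). This cassette lies outside the region packaged into virus.

The viral genome is transcribed from a CMV enhancer/promoter fused to a truncated HIV-1 5' LTR, which makes expression Tat-independent, as is typical of third-generation designs. It contains the Ψ packaging signal with a partial gag sequence, the RRE for Rev-dependent nuclear export, and the cPPT/CTS. Downstream, the short EF-1α core promoter (EFS) drives the Cas9 coding sequence, which the annotation tool splits into overlapping N- and C-terminal matches but which is one continuous gene with a C-terminal FLAG tag. Blasticidin S deaminase follows under the same promoter. The roughly 140 bp gap between the two coding regions is not annotated, so the record does not state what element links them. A WPRE enhances transcript expression, and a second truncated LTR followed by a bGH poly(A) signal ends the cassette.

The two sequence records differ by about 21 nt, around the SV40 promoter/origin region of the backbone, and are otherwise concordant. The plasmid carries no guide RNA cassette. It comes from work on improved vectors and genome-wide libraries for CRISPR screening and serves to make blasticidin-selected Cas9-expressing cells.
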