Features (pLannotate 1.2.2; 33 found; start..end, strand, type, name):
    119..299     +  LTR            5' LTR (truncated): truncated 5' long terminal repeat (LTR) from HIV-1
    331..555     +  polyA_signal   bGH poly(A) signal: bovine growth hormone polyadenylation signal
    559..580     +  promoter       SV40 promoter (fragment): SV40 enhancer and early promoter
    601..1029    +  rep_origin     f1 ori (sequence partly withheld): f1 bacteriophage origin of replication; arrow indicates direction of (+) strand synthesis
   1043..1372    +  promoter       SV40 promoter: SV40 enhancer and early promoter
   1420..1467    +  promoter       EM7 promoter: synthetic bacterial promoter&nbsp
   1486..1860    +  CDS            BleoR: antibiotic-binding protein; Sh ble from Streptoalloteichus hindustanus; confers resistance to bleomycin, phleomycin, and Zeocin™
   1870..1995    +  CDS            ble (fragment): BLE_KLEPN - Experimental evidence at protein level: Swiss-Prot protein existence level 1. Binding protein with a strong affinity to the bleomycin family of antibiotics. Binds to CL990; an antimitotic-antibiotic compound. From Klebsiella pneumoniae.
   1990..2111    +  polyA_signal   SV40 poly(A) signal: SV40 polyadenylation signal
   2182..2204    -  protein_bind   lac operator (fragment): The lac repressor binds to the lac operator to inhibit transcription in E. coli. This inhibition can be relieved by adding lactose or isopropyl-β-D-thiogalactopyranoside (IPTG). lac repressor encoded by lacI
   2208..2238    -  promoter       lac promoter: promoter for the E. coli lac operon
   2253..2274    -  protein_bind   CAP binding site: CAP binding activates transcription in the presence of cAMP. E. coli catabolite activator protein
   2287..2379    -  CDS            lacI (fragment): lac repressor; lacI; The lac repressor binds to the lac operator to inhibit transcription in E. coli. This inhibition can be relieved by adding lactose or isopropyl-β-D-thiogalactopyranoside (IPTG).
   2562..3150    -  rep_origin     ori: high-copy-number ColE1/pMB1/pBR322/pUC origin of replication
   3321..4181    -  CDS            AmpR: β-lactamase; bla; confers resistance to ampicillin, carbenicillin, and related antibiotics
   4182..4286    -  promoter       AmpR promoter: bla
   4345..4397    -  misc_feature   bom (fragment): basis of mobility region from pBR322
   4552..4931    +  enhancer       CMV enhancer: human cytomegalovirus immediate early enhancer
   4932..5131    +  promoter       CMV promoter: human cytomegalovirus (CMV) immediate early promoter
   5149..5329    +  LTR            5' LTR (truncated): truncated 5' long terminal repeat (LTR) from HIV-1
   5376..5501    +  misc_feature   HIV-1 Ψ: packaging signal of human immunodeficiency virus type 1
   5485..5848    +  CDS            HIV-1 gag (fragment): gag protein from human immunodeficiency virus 1; gag
   5994..6227    +  misc_feature   RRE: The Rev response element (RRE) of HIV-1 allows for Rev-dependent mRNA export from the nucleus to the cytoplasm.
   6604..6704    +  CDS            Rev (fragment): human immunodeficiency virus 1 (HIV-1) Rev protein; rev; enhances nuclear export of unspliced and incompletely spliced viral mRNAs
   6754..6871    +  misc_feature   cPPT/CTS: central polypurine tract and central termination sequence of HIV-1
   6920..6938    +  CDS            small t antigen (fragment): SV40 (simian virus 40) small t antigen
   6964..7175    +  promoter       EF-1α core promoter: core promoter for human elongation factor EF-1α
   7200..8918    +  CDS            Cas9(N): N-terminal portion of Streptococcus pyogenes Cas9 (Zetsche et al., 2015)
   8805..11303   +  CDS            Cas9(C): C-terminal portion of Streptococcus pyogenes Cas9 (Zetsche et al., 2015)
  11442..11840   +  CDS            BSD: blasticidin S deaminase; Aspergillus terreus BSD; confers resistance to blasticidin
  11841..11862   +  misc_feature   MCS (fragment): pBluescript multiple cloning site
  11865..12453   +  misc_feature   WPRE: woodchuck hepatitis virus posttranscriptional regulatory element
  12390..112     +  CDS            nef (fragment) (across the origin): NEF_HV1H2 - Experimental evidence at protein level: Swiss-Prot protein existence level 1. Extracellular Nef protein targets CD4(+) T-lymphocytes for apoptosis by interacting with CXCR4 surface receptors. From Human immunodeficiency virus type 1 group M subtype B (isolate HXB2) (HIV-1).
>Addgene plasmid #52962 | lentiCas9-Blast | addgene full sequence | sequence record 322376 | Addgene NGS Result
GTTACACCCTGTGAGCCTGCATGGGATGGATGACCCGGAGAGAGAAGTATTAGAGTGGAGGTTTGACAGC
CGCCTAGCATTTCATCACATGGCCCGAGAGCTGCATCCGGACTGTACTGGGTCTCTCTGGTTAGACCAGA
TCTGAGCCTGGGAGCTCTCTGGCTAACTAGGGAACCCACTGCTTAAGCCTCAATAAAGCTTGCCTTGAGT
GCTTCAAGTAGTGTGTGCCCGTCTGTTGTGTGACTCTGGTAACTAGAGATCCCTCAGACCCTTTTAGTCA
GTGTGGAAAATCTCTAGCAGGGCCCGTTTAAACCCGCTGATCAGCCTCGACTGTGCCTTCTAGTTGCCAG
CCATCTGTTGTTTGCCCCTCCCCCGTGCCTTCCTTGACCCTGGAAGGTGCCACTCCCACTGTCCTTTCCT
AATAAAATGAGGAAATTGCATCGCATTGTCTGAGTAGGTGTCATTCTATTCTGGGGGGTGGGGTGGGGCA
GGACAGCAAGGGGGAGGATTGGGAAGACAATAGCAGGCATGCTGGGGATGCGGTGGGCTCTATGGCTTCT
GAGGCGGAAAGAACCAGCTGGGGCTCTAGGGGGTATCCCC
[124 nt withheld, positions 601-724]
C
[91 nt withheld, positions 726-816]
A
[49 nt withheld, positions 818-866]
CCTTTGACGTTGGAGTCCACGTTCTTT
[37 nt withheld, positions 894-930]
ACCCTATCTCGGTCTATTCTTTTGATTTATAAGGGATTTTGCCGATTTCGGCCTATTGGTTAAAAAATGA
GCTGATTTAACAAAAATTTAACGCGAATTAATTCTGTGGAATGTGTGTCAGTTAGGGTGTGGAAAGTCCC
CAGGCTCCCCAGCAGGCAGAAGTATGCAAAGCATGCATCTCAATTAGTCAGCAACCAGGTGTGGAAAGTC
CCCAGGCTCCCCAGCAGGCAGAAGTATGCAAAGCATGCATCTCAATTAGTCAGCAACCATAGTCCCGCCC
CTAACTCCGCCCATCCCGCCCCTAACTCCGCCCAGTTCCGCCCATTCTCCGCCCCATGGCTGACTAATTT
TTTTTATTTATGCAGAGGCCGAGGCCGCCTCTGCCTCTGAGCTATTCCAGAAGTAGTGAGGAGGCTTTTT
TGGAGGCCTAGGCTTTTGCAAAAAGCTCCCGGGAGCTTGTATATCCATTTTCGGATCTGATCAGCACGTG
TTGACAATTAATCATCGGCATAGTATATCGGCATAGTATAATACGACAAGGTGAGGAACTAAACCATGGC
CAAGTTGACCAGTGCCGTTCCGGTGCTCACCGCGCGCGACGTCGCCGGAGCGGTCGAGTTCTGGACCGAC
CGGCTCGGGTTCTCCCGGGACTTCGTGGAGGACGACTTCGCCGGTGTGGTCCGGGACGACGTGACCCTGT
TCATCAGCGCGGTCCAGGACCAGGTGGTGCCGGACAACACCCTGGCCTGGGTGTGGGTGCGCGGCCTGGA
CGAGCTGTACGCCGAGTGGTCGGAGGTCGTGTCCACGAACTTCCGGGACGCCTCCGGGCCGGCCATGACC
GAGATCGGCGAGCAGCCGTGGGGGCGGGAGTTCGCCCTGCGCGACCCGGCCGGCAACTGCGTGCACTTCG
TGGCCGAGGAGCAGGACTGACACGTGCTACGAGATTTCGATTCCACCGCCGCCTTCTATGAAAGGTTGGG
CTTCGGAATCGTTTTCCGGGACGCCGGCTGGATGATCCTCCAGCGCGGGGATCTCATGCTGGAGTTCTTC
GCCCACCCCAACTTGTTTATTGCAGCTTATAATGGTTACAAATAAAGCAATAGCATCACAAATTTCACAA
ATAAAGCATTTTTTTCACTGCATTCTAGTTGTGGTTTGTCCAAACTCATCAATGTATCTTATCATGTCTG
TATACCGTCGACCTCTAGCTAGAGCTTGGCGTAATCATGGTCATAGCTGTTTCCTGTGTGAAATTGTTAT
CCGCTCACAATTCCACACAACATACGAGCCGGAAGCATAAAGTGTAAAGCCTGGGGTGCCTAATGAGTGA
GCTAACTCACATTAATTGCGTTGCGCTCACTGCCCGCTTTCCAGTCGGGAAACCTGTCGTGCCAGCTGCA
TTAATGAATCGGCCAACGCGCGGGGAGAGGCGGTTTGCGTATTGGGCGCTCTTCCGCTTCCTCGCTCACT
GACTCGCTGCGCTCGGTCGTTCGGCTGCGGCGAGCGGTATCAGCTCACTCAAAGGCGGTAATACGGTTAT
CCACAGAATCAGGGGATAACGCAGGAAAGAACATGTGAGCAAAAGGCCAGCAAAAGGCCAGGAACCGTAA
AAAGGCCGCGTTGCTGGCGTTTTTCCATAGGCTCCGCCCCCCTGACGAGCATCACAAAAATCGACGCTCA
AGTCAGAGGTGGCGAAACCCGACAGGACTATAAAGATACCAGGCGTTTCCCCCTGGAAGCTCCCTCGTGC
GCTCTCCTGTTCCGACCCTGCCGCTTACCGGATACCTGTCCGCCTTTCTCCCTTCGGGAAGCGTGGCGCT
TTCTCATAGCTCACGCTGTAGGTATCTCAGTTCGGTGTAGGTCGTTCGCTCCAAGCTGGGCTGTGTGCAC
GAACCCCCCGTTCAGCCCGACCGCTGCGCCTTATCCGGTAACTATCGTCTTGAGTCCAACCCGGTAAGAC
ACGACTTATCGCCACTGGCAGCAGCCACTGGTAACAGGATTAGCAGAGCGAGGTATGTAGGCGGTGCTAC
AGAGTTCTTGAAGTGGTGGCCTAACTACGGCTACACTAGAAGAACAGTATTTGGTATCTGCGCTCTGCTG
AAGCCAGTTACCTTCGGAAAAAGAGTTGGTAGCTCTTGATCCGGCAAACAAACCACCGCTGGTAGCGGTG
GTTTTTTTGTTTGCAAGCAGCAGATTACGCGCAGAAAAAAAGGATCTCAAGAAGATCCTTTGATCTTTTC
TACGGGGTCTGACGCTCAGTGGAACGAAAACTCACGTTAAGGGATTTTGGTCATGAGATTATCAAAAAGG
ATCTTCACCTAGATCCTTTTAAATTAAAAATGAAGTTTTAAATCAATCTAAAGTATATATGAGTAAACTT
GGTCTGACAGTTACCAATGCTTAATCAGTGAGGCACCTATCTCAGCGATCTGTCTATTTCGTTCATCCAT
AGTTGCCTGACTCCCCGTCGTGTAGATAACTACGATACGGGAGGGCTTACCATCTGGCCCCAGTGCTGCA
ATGATACCGCGAGACCCACGCTCACCGGCTCCAGATTTATCAGCAATAAACCAGCCAGCCGGAAGGGCCG
AGCGCAGAAGTGGTCCTGCAACTTTATCCGCCTCCATCCAGTCTATTAATTGTTGCCGGGAAGCTAGAGT
AAGTAGTTCGCCAGTTAATAGTTTGCGCAACGTTGTTGCCATTGCTACAGGCATCGTGGTGTCACGCTCG
TCGTTTGGTATGGCTTCATTCAGCTCCGGTTCCCAACGATCAAGGCGAGTTACATGATCCCCCATGTTGT
GCAAAAAAGCGGTTAGCTCCTTCGGTCCTCCGATCGTTGTCAGAAGTAAGTTGGCCGCAGTGTTATCACT
CATGGTTATGGCAGCACTGCATAATTCTCTTACTGTCATGCCATCCGTAAGATGCTTTTCTGTGACTGGT
GAGTACTCAACCAAGTCATTCTGAGAATAGTGTATGCGGCGACCGAGTTGCTCTTGCCCGGCGTCAATAC
GGGATAATACCGCGCCACATAGCAGAACTTTAAAAGTGCTCATCATTGGAAAACGTTCTTCGGGGCGAAA
ACTCTCAAGGATCTTACCGCTGTTGAGATCCAGTTCGATGTAACCCACTCGTGCACCCAACTGATCTTCA
GCATCTTTTACTTTCACCAGCGTTTCTGGGTGAGCAAAAACAGGAAGGCAAAATGCCGCAAAAAAGGGAA
TAAGGGCGACACGGAAATGTTGAATACTCATACTCTTCCTTTTTCAATATTATTGAAGCATTTATCAGGG
TTATTGTCTCATGAGCGGATACATATTTGAATGTATTTAGAAAAATAAACAAATAGGGGTTCCGCGCACA
TTTCCCCGAAAAGTGCCACCTGACGTCGACGGATCGGGAGATCTCCCGATCCCCTATGGTGCACTCTCAG
TACAATCTGCTCTGATGCCGCATAGTTAAGCCAGTATCTGCTCCCTGCTTGTGTGTTGGAGGTCGCTGAG
TAGTGCGCGAGCAAAATTTAAGCTACAACAAGGCAAGGCTTGACCGACAATTGCATGAAGAATCTGCTTA
GGGTTAGGCGTTTTGCGCTGCTTCGCGATGTACGGGCCAGATATACGCGTTGACATTGATTATTGACTAG
TTATTAATAGTAATCAATTACGGGGTCATTAGTTCATAGCCCATATATGGAGTTCCGCGTTACATAACTT
ACGGTAAATGGCCCGCCTGGCTGACCGCCCAACGACCCCCGCCCATTGACGTCAATAATGACGTATGTTC
CCATAGTAACGCCAATAGGGACTTTCCATTGACGTCAATGGGTGGAGTATTTACGGTAAACTGCCCACTT
GGCAGTACATCAAGTGTATCATATGCCAAGTACGCCCCCTATTGACGTCAATGACGGTAAATGGCCCGCC
TGGCATTATGCCCAGTACATGACCTTATGGGACTTTCCTACTTGGCAGTACATCTACGTATTAGTCATCG
CTATTACCATGGTGATGCGGTTTTGGCAGTACATCAATGGGCGTGGATAGCGGTTTGACTCACGGGGATT
TCCAAGTCTCCACCCCATTGACGTCAATGGGAGTTTGTTTTGGCACCAAAATCAACGGGACTTTCCAAAA
TGTCGTAACAACTCCGCCCCATTGACGCAAATGGGCGGTAGGCGTGTACGGTGGGAGGTCTATATAAGCA
GCGCGTTTTGCCTGTACTGGGTCTCTCTGGTTAGACCAGATCTGAGCCTGGGAGCTCTCTGGCTAACTAG
GGAACCCACTGCTTAAGCCTCAATAAAGCTTGCCTTGAGTGCTTCAAGTAGTGTGTGCCCGTCTGTTGTG
TGACTCTGGTAACTAGAGATCCCTCAGACCCTTTTAGTCAGTGTGGAAAATCTCTAGCAGTGGCGCCCGA
ACAGGGACTTGAAAGCGAAAGGGAAACCAGAGGAGCTCTCTCGACGCAGGACTCGGCTTGCTGAAGCGCG
CACGGCAAGAGGCGAGGGGCGGCGACTGGTGAGTACGCCAAAAATTTTGACTAGCGGAGGCTAGAAGGAG
AGAGATGGGTGCGAGAGCGTCAGTATTAAGCGGGGGAGAATTAGATCGCGATGGGAAAAAATTCGGTTAA
GGCCAGGGGGAAAGAAAAAATATAAATTAAAACATATAGTATGGGCAAGCAGGGAGCTAGAACGATTCGC
AGTTAATCCTGGCCTGTTAGAAACATCAGAAGGCTGTAGACAAATACTGGGACAGCTACAACCATCCCTT
CAGACAGGATCAGAAGAACTTAGATCATTATATAATACAGTAGCAACCCTCTATTGTGTGCATCAAAGGA
TAGAGATAAAAGACACCAAGGAAGCTTTAGACAAGATAGAGGAAGAGCAAAACAAAAGTAAGACCACCGC
ACAGCAAGCGGCCGCTGATCTTCAGACCTGGAGGAGGAGATATGAGGGACAATTGGAGAAGTGAATTATA
TAAATATAAAGTAGTAAAAATTGAACCATTAGGAGTAGCACCCACCAAGGCAAAGAGAAGAGTGGTGCAG
AGAGAAAAAAGAGCAGTGGGAATAGGAGCTTTGTTCCTTGGGTTCTTGGGAGCAGCAGGAAGCACTATGG
GCGCAGCGTCAATGACGCTGACGGTACAGGCCAGACAATTATTGTCTGGTATAGTGCAGCAGCAGAACAA
TTTGCTGAGGGCTATTGAGGCGCAACAGCATCTGTTGCAACTCACAGTCTGGGGCATCAAGCAGCTCCAG
GCAAGAATCCTGGCTGTGGAAAGATACCTAAAGGATCAACAGCTCCTGGGGATTTGGGGTTGCTCTGGAA
AACTCATTTGCACCACTGCTGTGCCTTGGAATGCTAGTTGGAGTAATAAATCTCTGGAACAGATTTGGAA
TCACACGACCTGGATGGAGTGGGACAGAGAAATTAACAATTACACAAGCTTAATACACTCCTTAATTGAA
GAATCGCAAAACCAGCAAGAAAAGAATGAACAAGAATTATTGGAATTAGATAAATGGGCAAGTTTGTGGA
ATTGGTTTAACATAACAAATTGGCTGTGGTATATAAAATTATTCATAATGATAGTAGGAGGCTTGGTAGG
TTTAAGAATAGTTTTTGCTGTACTTTCTATAGTGAATAGAGTTAGGCAGGGATATTCACCATTATCGTTT
CAGACCCACCTCCCAACCCCGAGGGGACCCGACAGGCCCGAAGGAATAGAAGAAGAAGGTGGAGAGAGAG
ACAGAGACAGATCCATTCGATTAGTGAACGGATCGGCACTGCGTGCGCCAATTCTGCAGACAAATGGCAG
TATTCATCCACAATTTTAAAAGAAAAGGGGGGATTGGGGGGTACAGTGCAGGGGAAAGAATAGTAGACAT
AATAGCAACAGACATACAAACTAAAGAATTACAAAAACAAATTACAAAAATTCAAAATTTTCGGGTTTAT
TACAGGGACAGCAGAGATCCAGTTTGGTTAATTAGCTAGCTAGGTCTTGAAAGGAGTGGGAATTGGCTCC
GGTGCCCGTCAGTGGGCAGAGCGCACATCGCCCACAGTCCCCGAGAAGTTGGGGGGAGGGGTCGGCAATT
GATCCGGTGCCTAGAGAAGGTGGCGCGGGGTAAACTGGGAAAGTGATGTCGTGTACTGGCTCCGCCTTTT
TCCCGAGGGTGGGGGAGAACCGTATATAAGTGCAGTAGTCGCCGTGAACGTTCTTTTTCGCAACGGGTTT
GCCGCCAGAACACAGGACCGGTTCTAGAGCGCTGCCACCATGGACAAGAAGTACAGCATCGGCCTGGACA
TCGGCACCAACTCTGTGGGCTGGGCCGTGATCACCGACGAGTACAAGGTGCCCAGCAAGAAATTCAAGGT
GCTGGGCAACACCGACCGGCACAGCATCAAGAAGAACCTGATCGGAGCCCTGCTGTTCGACAGCGGCGAA
ACAGCCGAGGCCACCCGGCTGAAGAGAACCGCCAGAAGAAGATACACCAGACGGAAGAACCGGATCTGCT
ATCTGCAAGAGATCTTCAGCAACGAGATGGCCAAGGTGGACGACAGCTTCTTCCACAGACTGGAAGAGTC
CTTCCTGGTGGAAGAGGATAAGAAGCACGAGCGGCACCCCATCTTCGGCAACATCGTGGACGAGGTGGCC
TACCACGAGAAGTACCCCACCATCTACCACCTGAGAAAGAAACTGGTGGACAGCACCGACAAGGCCGACC
TGCGGCTGATCTATCTGGCCCTGGCCCACATGATCAAGTTCCGGGGCCACTTCCTGATCGAGGGCGACCT
GAACCCCGACAACAGCGACGTGGACAAGCTGTTCATCCAGCTGGTGCAGACCTACAACCAGCTGTTCGAG
GAAAACCCCATCAACGCCAGCGGCGTGGACGCCAAGGCCATCCTGTCTGCCAGACTGAGCAAGAGCAGAC
GGCTGGAAAATCTGATCGCCCAGCTGCCCGGCGAGAAGAAGAATGGCCTGTTCGGAAACCTGATTGCCCT
GAGCCTGGGCCTGACCCCCAACTTCAAGAGCAACTTCGACCTGGCCGAGGATGCCAAACTGCAGCTGAGC
AAGGACACCTACGACGACGACCTGGACAACCTGCTGGCCCAGATCGGCGACCAGTACGCCGACCTGTTTC
TGGCCGCCAAGAACCTGTCCGACGCCATCCTGCTGAGCGACATCCTGAGAGTGAACACCGAGATCACCAA
GGCCCCCCTGAGCGCCTCTATGATCAAGAGATACGACGAGCACCACCAGGACCTGACCCTGCTGAAAGCT
CTCGTGCGGCAGCAGCTGCCTGAGAAGTACAAAGAGATTTTCTTCGACCAGAGCAAGAACGGCTACGCCG
GCTACATTGACGGCGGAGCCAGCCAGGAAGAGTTCTACAAGTTCATCAAGCCCATCCTGGAAAAGATGGA
CGGCACCGAGGAACTGCTCGTGAAGCTGAACAGAGAGGACCTGCTGCGGAAGCAGCGGACCTTCGACAAC
GGCAGCATCCCCCACCAGATCCACCTGGGAGAGCTGCACGCCATTCTGCGGCGGCAGGAAGATTTTTACC
CATTCCTGAAGGACAACCGGGAAAAGATCGAGAAGATCCTGACCTTCCGCATCCCCTACTACGTGGGCCC
TCTGGCCAGGGGAAACAGCAGATTCGCCTGGATGACCAGAAAGAGCGAGGAAACCATCACCCCCTGGAAC
TTCGAGGAAGTGGTGGACAAGGGCGCTTCCGCCCAGAGCTTCATCGAGCGGATGACCAACTTCGATAAGA
ACCTGCCCAACGAGAAGGTGCTGCCCAAGCACAGCCTGCTGTACGAGTACTTCACCGTGTATAACGAGCT
GACCAAAGTGAAATACGTGACCGAGGGAATGAGAAAGCCCGCCTTCCTGAGCGGCGAGCAGAAAAAGGCC
ATCGTGGACCTGCTGTTCAAGACCAACCGGAAAGTGACCGTGAAGCAGCTGAAAGAGGACTACTTCAAGA
AAATCGAGTGCTTCGACTCCGTGGAAATCTCCGGCGTGGAAGATCGGTTCAACGCCTCCCTGGGCACATA
CCACGATCTGCTGAAAATTATCAAGGACAAGGACTTCCTGGACAATGAGGAAAACGAGGACATTCTGGAA
GATATCGTGCTGACCCTGACACTGTTTGAGGACAGAGAGATGATCGAGGAACGGCTGAAAACCTATGCCC
ACCTGTTCGACGACAAAGTGATGAAGCAGCTGAAGCGGCGGAGATACACCGGCTGGGGCAGGCTGAGCCG
GAAGCTGATCAACGGCATCCGGGACAAGCAGTCCGGCAAGACAATCCTGGATTTCCTGAAGTCCGACGGC
TTCGCCAACAGAAACTTCATGCAGCTGATCCACGACGACAGCCTGACCTTTAAAGAGGACATCCAGAAAG
CCCAGGTGTCCGGCCAGGGCGATAGCCTGCACGAGCACATTGCCAATCTGGCCGGCAGCCCCGCCATTAA
GAAGGGCATCCTGCAGACAGTGAAGGTGGTGGACGAGCTCGTGAAAGTGATGGGCCGGCACAAGCCCGAG
AACATCGTGATCGAAATGGCCAGAGAGAACCAGACCACCCAGAAGGGACAGAAGAACAGCCGCGAGAGAA
TGAAGCGGATCGAAGAGGGCATCAAAGAGCTGGGCAGCCAGATCCTGAAAGAACACCCCGTGGAAAACAC
CCAGCTGCAGAACGAGAAGCTGTACCTGTACTACCTGCAGAATGGGCGGGATATGTACGTGGACCAGGAA
CTGGACATCAACCGGCTGTCCGACTACGATGTGGACCATATCGTGCCTCAGAGCTTTCTGAAGGACGACT
CCATCGACAACAAGGTGCTGACCAGAAGCGACAAGAACCGGGGCAAGAGCGACAACGTGCCCTCCGAAGA
GGTCGTGAAGAAGATGAAGAACTACTGGCGGCAGCTGCTGAACGCCAAGCTGATTACCCAGAGAAAGTTC
GACAATCTGACCAAGGCCGAGAGAGGCGGCCTGAGCGAACTGGATAAGGCCGGCTTCATCAAGAGACAGC
TGGTGGAAACCCGGCAGATCACAAAGCACGTGGCACAGATCCTGGACTCCCGGATGAACACTAAGTACGA
CGAGAATGACAAGCTGATCCGGGAAGTGAAAGTGATCACCCTGAAGTCCAAGCTGGTGTCCGATTTCCGG
AAGGATTTCCAGTTTTACAAAGTGCGCGAGATCAACAACTACCACCACGCCCACGACGCCTACCTGAACG
CCGTCGTGGGAACCGCCCTGATCAAAAAGTACCCTAAGCTGGAAAGCGAGTTCGTGTACGGCGACTACAA
GGTGTACGACGTGCGGAAGATGATCGCCAAGAGCGAGCAGGAAATCGGCAAGGCTACCGCCAAGTACTTC
TTCTACAGCAACATCATGAACTTTTTCAAGACCGAGATTACCCTGGCCAACGGCGAGATCCGGAAGCGGC
CTCTGATCGAGACAAACGGCGAAACCGGGGAGATCGTGTGGGATAAGGGCCGGGATTTTGCCACCGTGCG
GAAAGTGCTGAGCATGCCCCAAGTGAATATCGTGAAAAAGACCGAGGTGCAGACAGGCGGCTTCAGCAAA
GAGTCTATCCTGCCCAAGAGGAACAGCGATAAGCTGATCGCCAGAAAGAAGGACTGGGACCCTAAGAAGT
ACGGCGGCTTCGACAGCCCCACCGTGGCCTATTCTGTGCTGGTGGTGGCCAAAGTGGAAAAGGGCAAGTC
CAAGAAACTGAAGAGTGTGAAAGAGCTACTGGGGATCACCATCATGGAAAGAAGCAGCTTCGAGAAGAAT
CCCATCGACTTTCTGGAAGCCAAGGGCTACAAAGAAGTGAAAAAGGACCTGATCATCAAGCTGCCTAAGT
ACTCCCTGTTCGAGCTGGAAAACGGCCGGAAGAGAATGCTGGCCTCTGCCGGCGAACTGCAGAAGGGAAA
CGAACTGGCCCTGCCCTCCAAATATGTGAACTTCCTGTACCTGGCCAGCCACTATGAGAAGCTGAAGGGC
TCCCCCGAGGATAATGAGCAGAAACAGCTGTTTGTGGAACAGCACAAGCACTACCTGGACGAGATCATCG
AGCAGATCAGCGAGTTCTCCAAGAGAGTGATCCTGGCCGACGCTAATCTGGACAAAGTGCTGTCCGCCTA
CAACAAGCACCGGGATAAGCCCATCAGAGAGCAGGCCGAGAATATCATCCACCTGTTTACCCTGACCAAT
CTGGGAGCCCCTGCCGCCTTCAAGTACTTTGACACCACCATCGACCGGAAGAGGTACACCAGCACCAAAG
AGGTGCTGGACGCCACCCTGATCCACCAGAGCATCACCGGCCTGTACGAGACACGGATCGACCTGTCTCA
GCTGGGAGGCGACAAGCGACCTGCCGCCACAAAGAAGGCTGGACAGGCTAAGAAGAAGAAAGATTACAAA
GACGATGACGATAAGGGATCCGGCGCAACAAACTTCTCTCTGCTGAAACAAGCCGGAGATGTCGAAGAGA
ATCCTGGACCGATGGCCAAGCCTTTGTCTCAAGAAGAATCCACCCTCATTGAAAGAGCAACGGCTACAAT
CAACAGCATCCCCATCTCTGAAGACTACAGCGTCGCCAGCGCAGCTCTCTCTAGCGACGGCCGCATCTTC
ACTGGTGTCAATGTATATCATTTTACTGGGGGACCTTGTGCAGAACTCGTGGTGCTGGGCACTGCTGCTG
CTGCGGCAGCTGGCAACCTGACTTGTATCGTCGCGATCGGAAATGAGAACAGGGGCATCTTGAGCCCCTG
CGGACGGTGCCGACAGGTGCTTCTCGATCTGCATCCTGGGATCAAAGCCATAGTGAAGGACAGTGATGGA
CAGCCGACGGCAGTTGGGATTCGTGAATTGCTGCCCTCTGGTTATGTGTGGGAGGGCTAAGAATTCGATA
TCAAGCTTATCGGTAATCAACCTCTGGATTACAAAATTTGTGAAAGATTGACTGGTATTCTTAACTATGT
TGCTCCTTTTACGCTATGTGGATACGCTGCTTTAATGCCTTTGTATCATGCTATTGCTTCCCGTATGGCT
TTCATTTTCTCCTCCTTGTATAAATCCTGGTTGCTGTCTCTTTATGAGGAGTTGTGGCCCGTTGTCAGGC
AACGTGGCGTGGTGTGCACTGTGTTTGCTGACGCAACCCCCACTGGTTGGGGCATTGCCACCACCTGTCA
GCTCCTTTCCGGGACTTTCGCTTTCCCCCTCCCTATTGCCACGGCGGAACTCATCGCCGCCTGCCTTGCC
CGCTGCTGGACAGGGGCTCGGCTGTTGGGCACTGACAATTCCGTGGTGTTGTCGGGGAAATCATCGTCCT
TTCCTTGGCTGCTCGCCTGTGTTGCCACCTGGATTCTGCGCGGGACGTCCTTCTGCTACGTCCCTTCGGC
CCTCAATCCAGCGGACCTTCCTTCCCGCGGCCTGCTGCCGGCTCTGCGGCCTCTTCCGCGTCTTCGCCTT
CGCCCTCAGACGAGTCGGATCTCCCTTTGGGCCGCCTCCCCGCATCGATACCGTCGACCTCGAGACCTAG
AAAAACATGGAGCAATCACAAGTAGCAATACAGCAGCTACCAATGCTGATTGTGCCTGGCTAGAAGCACA
AGAGGAGGAGGAGGTGGGTTTTCCAGTCACACCTCAGGTACCTTTAAGACCAATGACTTACAAGGCAGCT
GTAGATCTTAGCCACTTTTTAAAAGAAAAGGGGGGACTGGAAGGGCTAATTCACTCCCAACGAAGACAAG
ATATCCTTGATCTGTGGATCTACCACACACAAGGCTACTTCCCTGATTGGCAGAACTACACACCAGGGCC
AGGGATCAGATATCCACTGACCTTTGGATGGTGCTACAAGCTAGTACCAGTTGAGCAAGAGAAGGTAGAA
GAAGCCAATGAAGGAGAGAACACCCGCTT
