Features (pLannotate 1.2.2; 35 found; start..end, strand, type, name):
    119..299     +  LTR            5' LTR (truncated): truncated 5' long terminal repeat (LTR) from HIV-1
    331..555     +  polyA_signal   bGH poly(A) signal: bovine growth hormone polyadenylation signal
    559..580     +  promoter       SV40 promoter (fragment): SV40 enhancer and early promoter
    601..1029    +  rep_origin     f1 ori (sequence partly withheld): f1 bacteriophage origin of replication; arrow indicates direction of (+) strand synthesis
   1056..1127    +  promoter       SV40 promoter (fragment): SV40 enhancer and early promoter
   1128..1199    +  promoter       SV40 promoter (fragment): SV40 enhancer and early promoter
   1203..1337    +  rep_origin     SV40 ori: SV40 origin of replication
   1399..1446    +  promoter       EM7 promoter: synthetic bacterial promoter&nbsp
   1465..1839    +  CDS            BleoR: antibiotic-binding protein; Sh ble from Streptoalloteichus hindustanus; confers resistance to bleomycin, phleomycin, and Zeocin™
   1849..1974    +  CDS            ble (fragment): BLE_KLEPN - Experimental evidence at protein level: Swiss-Prot protein existence level 1. Binding protein with a strong affinity to the bleomycin family of antibiotics. Binds to CL990; an antimitotic-antibiotic compound. From Klebsiella pneumoniae.
   1969..2090    +  polyA_signal   SV40 poly(A) signal: SV40 polyadenylation signal
   2161..2183    -  protein_bind   lac operator (fragment): The lac repressor binds to the lac operator to inhibit transcription in E. coli. This inhibition can be relieved by adding lactose or isopropyl-β-D-thiogalactopyranoside (IPTG). lac repressor encoded by lacI
   2187..2217    -  promoter       lac promoter: promoter for the E. coli lac operon
   2232..2253    -  protein_bind   CAP binding site: CAP binding activates transcription in the presence of cAMP. E. coli catabolite activator protein
   2266..2358    -  CDS            lacI (fragment): lac repressor; lacI; The lac repressor binds to the lac operator to inhibit transcription in E. coli. This inhibition can be relieved by adding lactose or isopropyl-β-D-thiogalactopyranoside (IPTG).
   2541..3129    -  rep_origin     ori: high-copy-number ColE1/pMB1/pBR322/pUC origin of replication
   3300..4160    -  CDS            AmpR: β-lactamase; bla; confers resistance to ampicillin, carbenicillin, and related antibiotics
   4161..4265    -  promoter       AmpR promoter: bla
   4324..4376    -  misc_feature   bom (fragment): basis of mobility region from pBR322
   4531..4910    +  enhancer       CMV enhancer: human cytomegalovirus immediate early enhancer
   4911..5110    +  promoter       CMV promoter: human cytomegalovirus (CMV) immediate early promoter
   5128..5308    +  LTR            5' LTR (truncated): truncated 5' long terminal repeat (LTR) from HIV-1
   5355..5480    +  misc_feature   HIV-1 Ψ: packaging signal of human immunodeficiency virus type 1
   5464..5827    +  CDS            HIV-1 gag (fragment): gag protein from human immunodeficiency virus 1; gag
   5973..6206    +  misc_feature   RRE: The Rev response element (RRE) of HIV-1 allows for Rev-dependent mRNA export from the nucleus to the cytoplasm.
   6583..6683    +  CDS            Rev (fragment): human immunodeficiency virus 1 (HIV-1) Rev protein; rev; enhances nuclear export of unspliced and incompletely spliced viral mRNAs
   6733..6850    +  misc_feature   cPPT/CTS: central polypurine tract and central termination sequence of HIV-1
   6899..6917    +  CDS            small t antigen (fragment): SV40 (simian virus 40) small t antigen
   6943..7154    +  promoter       EF-1α core promoter: core promoter for human elongation factor EF-1α
   7179..8897    +  CDS            Cas9(N): N-terminal portion of Streptococcus pyogenes Cas9 (Zetsche et al., 2015)
   8784..11282   +  CDS            Cas9(C): C-terminal portion of Streptococcus pyogenes Cas9 (Zetsche et al., 2015)
  11421..11819   +  CDS            BSD: blasticidin S deaminase; Aspergillus terreus BSD; confers resistance to blasticidin
  11820..11841   +  misc_feature   MCS (fragment): pBluescript multiple cloning site
  11844..12432   +  misc_feature   WPRE: woodchuck hepatitis virus posttranscriptional regulatory element
  12369..112     +  CDS            nef (fragment) (across the origin): NEF_HV1H2 - Experimental evidence at protein level: Swiss-Prot protein existence level 1. Extracellular Nef protein targets CD4(+) T-lymphocytes for apoptosis by interacting with CXCR4 surface receptors. From Human immunodeficiency virus type 1 group M subtype B (isolate HXB2) (HIV-1).
>Addgene plasmid #52962 | lentiCas9-Blast Sequencing Result | analyzer sequence | sequence record 251949
GTTACACCCTGTGAGCCTGCATGGGATGGATGACCCGGAGAGAGAAGTATTAGAGTGGAGGTTTGACAGC
CGCCTAGCATTTCATCACATGGCCCGAGAGCTGCATCCGGACTGTACTGGGTCTCTCTGGTTAGACCAGA
TCTGAGCCTGGGAGCTCTCTGGCTAACTAGGGAACCCACTGCTTAAGCCTCAATAAAGCTTGCCTTGAGT
GCTTCAAGTAGTGTGTGCCCGTCTGTTGTGTGACTCTGGTAACTAGAGATCCCTCAGACCCTTTTAGTCA
GTGTGGAAAATCTCTAGCAGGGCCCGTTTAAACCCGCTGATCAGCCTCGACTGTGCCTTCTAGTTGCCAG
CCATCTGTTGTTTGCCCCTCCCCCGTGCCTTCCTTGACCCTGGAAGGTGCCACTCCCACTGTCCTTTCCT
AATAAAATGAGGAAATTGCATCGCATTGTCTGAGTAGGTGTCATTCTATTCTGGGGGGTGGGGTGGGGCA
GGACAGCAAGGGGGAGGATTGGGAAGACAATAGCAGGCATGCTGGGGATGCGGTGGGCTCTATGGCTTCT
GAGGCGGAAAGAACCAGCTGGGGCTCTAGGGGGTATCCCC
[124 nt withheld, positions 601-724]
C
[91 nt withheld, positions 726-816]
A
[49 nt withheld, positions 818-866]
CCTTTGACGTTGGAGTCCACGTTCTTT
[37 nt withheld, positions 894-930]
ACCCTATCTCGGTCTATTCTTTTGATTTATAAGGGATTTTGCCGATTTCGGCCTATTGGTTAAAAAATGA
GCTGATTTAACAAAAATTTAACGCGAATTAATTCTGTGGAATGTGTGTCAGTTAGGGTGTGGAAAGTCCC
CAGGCTCCCCAGCAGGCAGAAGTATGCAAAGCATGCATCTCAATTAGTCAGCAACCAGGTGTGGAAAGTC
CCCAGGCTCCCCAGCAGGCAGAAGTATGCAAAGCATGCATCTCAATTAGTCAGCAACCATAGTCCCGCCC
CTAACTCCGCCCAGTTCCGCCCATTCTCCGCCCCATGGCTGACTAATTTTTTTTATTTATGCAGAGGCCG
AGGCCGCCTCTGCCTCTGAGCTATTCCAGAAGTAGTGAGGAGGCTTTTTTGGAGGCCTAGGCTTTTGCAA
AAAGCTCCCGGGAGCTTGTATATCCATTTTCGGATCTGATCAGCACGTGTTGACAATTAATCATCGGCAT
AGTATATCGGCATAGTATAATACGACAAGGTGAGGAACTAAACCATGGCCAAGTTGACCAGTGCCGTTCC
GGTGCTCACCGCGCGCGACGTCGCCGGAGCGGTCGAGTTCTGGACCGACCGGCTCGGGTTCTCCCGGGAC
TTCGTGGAGGACGACTTCGCCGGTGTGGTCCGGGACGACGTGACCCTGTTCATCAGCGCGGTCCAGGACC
AGGTGGTGCCGGACAACACCCTGGCCTGGGTGTGGGTGCGCGGCCTGGACGAGCTGTACGCCGAGTGGTC
GGAGGTCGTGTCCACGAACTTCCGGGACGCCTCCGGGCCGGCCATGACCGAGATCGGCGAGCAGCCGTGG
GGGCGGGAGTTCGCCCTGCGCGACCCGGCCGGCAACTGCGTGCACTTCGTGGCCGAGGAGCAGGACTGAC
ACGTGCTACGAGATTTCGATTCCACCGCCGCCTTCTATGAAAGGTTGGGCTTCGGAATCGTTTTCCGGGA
CGCCGGCTGGATGATCCTCCAGCGCGGGGATCTCATGCTGGAGTTCTTCGCCCACCCCAACTTGTTTATT
GCAGCTTATAATGGTTACAAATAAAGCAATAGCATCACAAATTTCACAAATAAAGCATTTTTTTCACTGC
ATTCTAGTTGTGGTTTGTCCAAACTCATCAATGTATCTTATCATGTCTGTATACCGTCGACCTCTAGCTA
GAGCTTGGCGTAATCATGGTCATAGCTGTTTCCTGTGTGAAATTGTTATCCGCTCACAATTCCACACAAC
ATACGAGCCGGAAGCATAAAGTGTAAAGCCTGGGGTGCCTAATGAGTGAGCTAACTCACATTAATTGCGT
TGCGCTCACTGCCCGCTTTCCAGTCGGGAAACCTGTCGTGCCAGCTGCATTAATGAATCGGCCAACGCGC
GGGGAGAGGCGGTTTGCGTATTGGGCGCTCTTCCGCTTCCTCGCTCACTGACTCGCTGCGCTCGGTCGTT
CGGCTGCGGCGAGCGGTATCAGCTCACTCAAAGGCGGTAATACGGTTATCCACAGAATCAGGGGATAACG
CAGGAAAGAACATGTGAGCAAAAGGCCAGCAAAAGGCCAGGAACCGTAAAAAGGCCGCGTTGCTGGCGTT
TTTCCATAGGCTCCGCCCCCCTGACGAGCATCACAAAAATCGACGCTCAAGTCAGAGGTGGCGAAACCCG
ACAGGACTATAAAGATACCAGGCGTTTCCCCCTGGAAGCTCCCTCGTGCGCTCTCCTGTTCCGACCCTGC
CGCTTACCGGATACCTGTCCGCCTTTCTCCCTTCGGGAAGCGTGGCGCTTTCTCATAGCTCACGCTGTAG
GTATCTCAGTTCGGTGTAGGTCGTTCGCTCCAAGCTGGGCTGTGTGCACGAACCCCCCGTTCAGCCCGAC
CGCTGCGCCTTATCCGGTAACTATCGTCTTGAGTCCAACCCGGTAAGACACGACTTATCGCCACTGGCAG
CAGCCACTGGTAACAGGATTAGCAGAGCGAGGTATGTAGGCGGTGCTACAGAGTTCTTGAAGTGGTGGCC
TAACTACGGCTACACTAGAAGAACAGTATTTGGTATCTGCGCTCTGCTGAAGCCAGTTACCTTCGGAAAA
AGAGTTGGTAGCTCTTGATCCGGCAAACAAACCACCGCTGGTAGCGGTGGTTTTTTTGTTTGCAAGCAGC
AGATTACGCGCAGAAAAAAAGGATCTCAAGAAGATCCTTTGATCTTTTCTACGGGGTCTGACGCTCAGTG
GAACGAAAACTCACGTTAAGGGATTTTGGTCATGAGATTATCAAAAAGGATCTTCACCTAGATCCTTTTA
AATTAAAAATGAAGTTTTAAATCAATCTAAAGTATATATGAGTAAACTTGGTCTGACAGTTACCAATGCT
TAATCAGTGAGGCACCTATCTCAGCGATCTGTCTATTTCGTTCATCCATAGTTGCCTGACTCCCCGTCGT
GTAGATAACTACGATACGGGAGGGCTTACCATCTGGCCCCAGTGCTGCAATGATACCGCGAGACCCACGC
TCACCGGCTCCAGATTTATCAGCAATAAACCAGCCAGCCGGAAGGGCCGAGCGCAGAAGTGGTCCTGCAA
CTTTATCCGCCTCCATCCAGTCTATTAATTGTTGCCGGGAAGCTAGAGTAAGTAGTTCGCCAGTTAATAG
TTTGCGCAACGTTGTTGCCATTGCTACAGGCATCGTGGTGTCACGCTCGTCGTTTGGTATGGCTTCATTC
AGCTCCGGTTCCCAACGATCAAGGCGAGTTACATGATCCCCCATGTTGTGCAAAAAAGCGGTTAGCTCCT
TCGGTCCTCCGATCGTTGTCAGAAGTAAGTTGGCCGCAGTGTTATCACTCATGGTTATGGCAGCACTGCA
TAATTCTCTTACTGTCATGCCATCCGTAAGATGCTTTTCTGTGACTGGTGAGTACTCAACCAAGTCATTC
TGAGAATAGTGTATGCGGCGACCGAGTTGCTCTTGCCCGGCGTCAATACGGGATAATACCGCGCCACATA
GCAGAACTTTAAAAGTGCTCATCATTGGAAAACGTTCTTCGGGGCGAAAACTCTCAAGGATCTTACCGCT
GTTGAGATCCAGTTCGATGTAACCCACTCGTGCACCCAACTGATCTTCAGCATCTTTTACTTTCACCAGC
GTTTCTGGGTGAGCAAAAACAGGAAGGCAAAATGCCGCAAAAAAGGGAATAAGGGCGACACGGAAATGTT
GAATACTCATACTCTTCCTTTTTCAATATTATTGAAGCATTTATCAGGGTTATTGTCTCATGAGCGGATA
CATATTTGAATGTATTTAGAAAAATAAACAAATAGGGGTTCCGCGCACATTTCCCCGAAAAGTGCCACCT
GACGTCGACGGATCGGGAGATCTCCCGATCCCCTATGGTGCACTCTCAGTACAATCTGCTCTGATGCCGC
ATAGTTAAGCCAGTATCTGCTCCCTGCTTGTGTGTTGGAGGTCGCTGAGTAGTGCGCGAGCAAAATTTAA
GCTACAACAAGGCAAGGCTTGACCGACAATTGCATGAAGAATCTGCTTAGGGTTAGGCGTTTTGCGCTGC
TTCGCGATGTACGGGCCAGATATACGCGTTGACATTGATTATTGACTAGTTATTAATAGTAATCAATTAC
GGGGTCATTAGTTCATAGCCCATATATGGAGTTCCGCGTTACATAACTTACGGTAAATGGCCCGCCTGGC
TGACCGCCCAACGACCCCCGCCCATTGACGTCAATAATGACGTATGTTCCCATAGTAACGCCAATAGGGA
CTTTCCATTGACGTCAATGGGTGGAGTATTTACGGTAAACTGCCCACTTGGCAGTACATCAAGTGTATCA
TATGCCAAGTACGCCCCCTATTGACGTCAATGACGGTAAATGGCCCGCCTGGCATTATGCCCAGTACATG
ACCTTATGGGACTTTCCTACTTGGCAGTACATCTACGTATTAGTCATCGCTATTACCATGGTGATGCGGT
TTTGGCAGTACATCAATGGGCGTGGATAGCGGTTTGACTCACGGGGATTTCCAAGTCTCCACCCCATTGA
CGTCAATGGGAGTTTGTTTTGGCACCAAAATCAACGGGACTTTCCAAAATGTCGTAACAACTCCGCCCCA
TTGACGCAAATGGGCGGTAGGCGTGTACGGTGGGAGGTCTATATAAGCAGCGCGTTTTGCCTGTACTGGG
TCTCTCTGGTTAGACCAGATCTGAGCCTGGGAGCTCTCTGGCTAACTAGGGAACCCACTGCTTAAGCCTC
AATAAAGCTTGCCTTGAGTGCTTCAAGTAGTGTGTGCCCGTCTGTTGTGTGACTCTGGTAACTAGAGATC
CCTCAGACCCTTTTAGTCAGTGTGGAAAATCTCTAGCAGTGGCGCCCGAACAGGGACTTGAAAGCGAAAG
GGAAACCAGAGGAGCTCTCTCGACGCAGGACTCGGCTTGCTGAAGCGCGCACGGCAAGAGGCGAGGGGCG
GCGACTGGTGAGTACGCCAAAAATTTTGACTAGCGGAGGCTAGAAGGAGAGAGATGGGTGCGAGAGCGTC
AGTATTAAGCGGGGGAGAATTAGATCGCGATGGGAAAAAATTCGGTTAAGGCCAGGGGGAAAGAAAAAAT
ATAAATTAAAACATATAGTATGGGCAAGCAGGGAGCTAGAACGATTCGCAGTTAATCCTGGCCTGTTAGA
AACATCAGAAGGCTGTAGACAAATACTGGGACAGCTACAACCATCCCTTCAGACAGGATCAGAAGAACTT
AGATCATTATATAATACAGTAGCAACCCTCTATTGTGTGCATCAAAGGATAGAGATAAAAGACACCAAGG
AAGCTTTAGACAAGATAGAGGAAGAGCAAAACAAAAGTAAGACCACCGCACAGCAAGCGGCCGCTGATCT
TCAGACCTGGAGGAGGAGATATGAGGGACAATTGGAGAAGTGAATTATATAAATATAAAGTAGTAAAAAT
TGAACCATTAGGAGTAGCACCCACCAAGGCAAAGAGAAGAGTGGTGCAGAGAGAAAAAAGAGCAGTGGGA
ATAGGAGCTTTGTTCCTTGGGTTCTTGGGAGCAGCAGGAAGCACTATGGGCGCAGCGTCAATGACGCTGA
CGGTACAGGCCAGACAATTATTGTCTGGTATAGTGCAGCAGCAGAACAATTTGCTGAGGGCTATTGAGGC
GCAACAGCATCTGTTGCAACTCACAGTCTGGGGCATCAAGCAGCTCCAGGCAAGAATCCTGGCTGTGGAA
AGATACCTAAAGGATCAACAGCTCCTGGGGATTTGGGGTTGCTCTGGAAAACTCATTTGCACCACTGCTG
TGCCTTGGAATGCTAGTTGGAGTAATAAATCTCTGGAACAGATTTGGAATCACACGACCTGGATGGAGTG
GGACAGAGAAATTAACAATTACACAAGCTTAATACACTCCTTAATTGAAGAATCGCAAAACCAGCAAGAA
AAGAATGAACAAGAATTATTGGAATTAGATAAATGGGCAAGTTTGTGGAATTGGTTTAACATAACAAATT
GGCTGTGGTATATAAAATTATTCATAATGATAGTAGGAGGCTTGGTAGGTTTAAGAATAGTTTTTGCTGT
ACTTTCTATAGTGAATAGAGTTAGGCAGGGATATTCACCATTATCGTTTCAGACCCACCTCCCAACCCCG
AGGGGACCCGACAGGCCCGAAGGAATAGAAGAAGAAGGTGGAGAGAGAGACAGAGACAGATCCATTCGAT
TAGTGAACGGATCGGCACTGCGTGCGCCAATTCTGCAGACAAATGGCAGTATTCATCCACAATTTTAAAA
GAAAAGGGGGGATTGGGGGGTACAGTGCAGGGGAAAGAATAGTAGACATAATAGCAACAGACATACAAAC
TAAAGAATTACAAAAACAAATTACAAAAATTCAAAATTTTCGGGTTTATTACAGGGACAGCAGAGATCCA
GTTTGGTTAATTAGCTAGCTAGGTCTTGAAAGGAGTGGGAATTGGCTCCGGTGCCCGTCAGTGGGCAGAG
CGCACATCGCCCACAGTCCCCGAGAAGTTGGGGGGAGGGGTCGGCAATTGATCCGGTGCCTAGAGAAGGT
GGCGCGGGGTAAACTGGGAAAGTGATGTCGTGTACTGGCTCCGCCTTTTTCCCGAGGGTGGGGGAGAACC
GTATATAAGTGCAGTAGTCGCCGTGAACGTTCTTTTTCGCAACGGGTTTGCCGCCAGAACACAGGACCGG
TTCTAGAGCGCTGCCACCATGGACAAGAAGTACAGCATCGGCCTGGACATCGGCACCAACTCTGTGGGCT
GGGCCGTGATCACCGACGAGTACAAGGTGCCCAGCAAGAAATTCAAGGTGCTGGGCAACACCGACCGGCA
CAGCATCAAGAAGAACCTGATCGGAGCCCTGCTGTTCGACAGCGGCGAAACAGCCGAGGCCACCCGGCTG
AAGAGAACCGCCAGAAGAAGATACACCAGACGGAAGAACCGGATCTGCTATCTGCAAGAGATCTTCAGCA
ACGAGATGGCCAAGGTGGACGACAGCTTCTTCCACAGACTGGAAGAGTCCTTCCTGGTGGAAGAGGATAA
GAAGCACGAGCGGCACCCCATCTTCGGCAACATCGTGGACGAGGTGGCCTACCACGAGAAGTACCCCACC
ATCTACCACCTGAGAAAGAAACTGGTGGACAGCACCGACAAGGCCGACCTGCGGCTGATCTATCTGGCCC
TGGCCCACATGATCAAGTTCCGGGGCCACTTCCTGATCGAGGGCGACCTGAACCCCGACAACAGCGACGT
GGACAAGCTGTTCATCCAGCTGGTGCAGACCTACAACCAGCTGTTCGAGGAAAACCCCATCAACGCCAGC
GGCGTGGACGCCAAGGCCATCCTGTCTGCCAGACTGAGCAAGAGCAGACGGCTGGAAAATCTGATCGCCC
AGCTGCCCGGCGAGAAGAAGAATGGCCTGTTCGGAAACCTGATTGCCCTGAGCCTGGGCCTGACCCCCAA
CTTCAAGAGCAACTTCGACCTGGCCGAGGATGCCAAACTGCAGCTGAGCAAGGACACCTACGACGACGAC
CTGGACAACCTGCTGGCCCAGATCGGCGACCAGTACGCCGACCTGTTTCTGGCCGCCAAGAACCTGTCCG
ACGCCATCCTGCTGAGCGACATCCTGAGAGTGAACACCGAGATCACCAAGGCCCCCCTGAGCGCCTCTAT
GATCAAGAGATACGACGAGCACCACCAGGACCTGACCCTGCTGAAAGCTCTCGTGCGGCAGCAGCTGCCT
GAGAAGTACAAAGAGATTTTCTTCGACCAGAGCAAGAACGGCTACGCCGGCTACATTGACGGCGGAGCCA
GCCAGGAAGAGTTCTACAAGTTCATCAAGCCCATCCTGGAAAAGATGGACGGCACCGAGGAACTGCTCGT
GAAGCTGAACAGAGAGGACCTGCTGCGGAAGCAGCGGACCTTCGACAACGGCAGCATCCCCCACCAGATC
CACCTGGGAGAGCTGCACGCCATTCTGCGGCGGCAGGAAGATTTTTACCCATTCCTGAAGGACAACCGGG
AAAAGATCGAGAAGATCCTGACCTTCCGCATCCCCTACTACGTGGGCCCTCTGGCCAGGGGAAACAGCAG
ATTCGCCTGGATGACCAGAAAGAGCGAGGAAACCATCACCCCCTGGAACTTCGAGGAAGTGGTGGACAAG
GGCGCTTCCGCCCAGAGCTTCATCGAGCGGATGACCAACTTCGATAAGAACCTGCCCAACGAGAAGGTGC
TGCCCAAGCACAGCCTGCTGTACGAGTACTTCACCGTGTATAACGAGCTGACCAAAGTGAAATACGTGAC
CGAGGGAATGAGAAAGCCCGCCTTCCTGAGCGGCGAGCAGAAAAAGGCCATCGTGGACCTGCTGTTCAAG
ACCAACCGGAAAGTGACCGTGAAGCAGCTGAAAGAGGACTACTTCAAGAAAATCGAGTGCTTCGACTCCG
TGGAAATCTCCGGCGTGGAAGATCGGTTCAACGCCTCCCTGGGCACATACCACGATCTGCTGAAAATTAT
CAAGGACAAGGACTTCCTGGACAATGAGGAAAACGAGGACATTCTGGAAGATATCGTGCTGACCCTGACA
CTGTTTGAGGACAGAGAGATGATCGAGGAACGGCTGAAAACCTATGCCCACCTGTTCGACGACAAAGTGA
TGAAGCAGCTGAAGCGGCGGAGATACACCGGCTGGGGCAGGCTGAGCCGGAAGCTGATCAACGGCATCCG
GGACAAGCAGTCCGGCAAGACAATCCTGGATTTCCTGAAGTCCGACGGCTTCGCCAACAGAAACTTCATG
CAGCTGATCCACGACGACAGCCTGACCTTTAAAGAGGACATCCAGAAAGCCCAGGTGTCCGGCCAGGGCG
ATAGCCTGCACGAGCACATTGCCAATCTGGCCGGCAGCCCCGCCATTAAGAAGGGCATCCTGCAGACAGT
GAAGGTGGTGGACGAGCTCGTGAAAGTGATGGGCCGGCACAAGCCCGAGAACATCGTGATCGAAATGGCC
AGAGAGAACCAGACCACCCAGAAGGGACAGAAGAACAGCCGCGAGAGAATGAAGCGGATCGAAGAGGGCA
TCAAAGAGCTGGGCAGCCAGATCCTGAAAGAACACCCCGTGGAAAACACCCAGCTGCAGAACGAGAAGCT
GTACCTGTACTACCTGCAGAATGGGCGGGATATGTACGTGGACCAGGAACTGGACATCAACCGGCTGTCC
GACTACGATGTGGACCATATCGTGCCTCAGAGCTTTCTGAAGGACGACTCCATCGACAACAAGGTGCTGA
CCAGAAGCGACAAGAACCGGGGCAAGAGCGACAACGTGCCCTCCGAAGAGGTCGTGAAGAAGATGAAGAA
CTACTGGCGGCAGCTGCTGAACGCCAAGCTGATTACCCAGAGAAAGTTCGACAATCTGACCAAGGCCGAG
AGAGGCGGCCTGAGCGAACTGGATAAGGCCGGCTTCATCAAGAGACAGCTGGTGGAAACCCGGCAGATCA
CAAAGCACGTGGCACAGATCCTGGACTCCCGGATGAACACTAAGTACGACGAGAATGACAAGCTGATCCG
GGAAGTGAAAGTGATCACCCTGAAGTCCAAGCTGGTGTCCGATTTCCGGAAGGATTTCCAGTTTTACAAA
GTGCGCGAGATCAACAACTACCACCACGCCCACGACGCCTACCTGAACGCCGTCGTGGGAACCGCCCTGA
TCAAAAAGTACCCTAAGCTGGAAAGCGAGTTCGTGTACGGCGACTACAAGGTGTACGACGTGCGGAAGAT
GATCGCCAAGAGCGAGCAGGAAATCGGCAAGGCTACCGCCAAGTACTTCTTCTACAGCAACATCATGAAC
TTTTTCAAGACCGAGATTACCCTGGCCAACGGCGAGATCCGGAAGCGGCCTCTGATCGAGACAAACGGCG
AAACCGGGGAGATCGTGTGGGATAAGGGCCGGGATTTTGCCACCGTGCGGAAAGTGCTGAGCATGCCCCA
AGTGAATATCGTGAAAAAGACCGAGGTGCAGACAGGCGGCTTCAGCAAAGAGTCTATCCTGCCCAAGAGG
AACAGCGATAAGCTGATCGCCAGAAAGAAGGACTGGGACCCTAAGAAGTACGGCGGCTTCGACAGCCCCA
CCGTGGCCTATTCTGTGCTGGTGGTGGCCAAAGTGGAAAAGGGCAAGTCCAAGAAACTGAAGAGTGTGAA
AGAGCTACTGGGGATCACCATCATGGAAAGAAGCAGCTTCGAGAAGAATCCCATCGACTTTCTGGAAGCC
AAGGGCTACAAAGAAGTGAAAAAGGACCTGATCATCAAGCTGCCTAAGTACTCCCTGTTCGAGCTGGAAA
ACGGCCGGAAGAGAATGCTGGCCTCTGCCGGCGAACTGCAGAAGGGAAACGAACTGGCCCTGCCCTCCAA
ATATGTGAACTTCCTGTACCTGGCCAGCCACTATGAGAAGCTGAAGGGCTCCCCCGAGGATAATGAGCAG
AAACAGCTGTTTGTGGAACAGCACAAGCACTACCTGGACGAGATCATCGAGCAGATCAGCGAGTTCTCCA
AGAGAGTGATCCTGGCCGACGCTAATCTGGACAAAGTGCTGTCCGCCTACAACAAGCACCGGGATAAGCC
CATCAGAGAGCAGGCCGAGAATATCATCCACCTGTTTACCCTGACCAATCTGGGAGCCCCTGCCGCCTTC
AAGTACTTTGACACCACCATCGACCGGAAGAGGTACACCAGCACCAAAGAGGTGCTGGACGCCACCCTGA
TCCACCAGAGCATCACCGGCCTGTACGAGACACGGATCGACCTGTCTCAGCTGGGAGGCGACAAGCGACC
TGCCGCCACAAAGAAGGCTGGACAGGCTAAGAAGAAGAAAGATTACAAAGACGATGACGATAAGGGATCC
GGCGCAACAAACTTCTCTCTGCTGAAACAAGCCGGAGATGTCGAAGAGAATCCTGGACCGATGGCCAAGC
CTTTGTCTCAAGAAGAATCCACCCTCATTGAAAGAGCAACGGCTACAATCAACAGCATCCCCATCTCTGA
AGACTACAGCGTCGCCAGCGCAGCTCTCTCTAGCGACGGCCGCATCTTCACTGGTGTCAATGTATATCAT
TTTACTGGGGGACCTTGTGCAGAACTCGTGGTGCTGGGCACTGCTGCTGCTGCGGCAGCTGGCAACCTGA
CTTGTATCGTCGCGATCGGAAATGAGAACAGGGGCATCTTGAGCCCCTGCGGACGGTGCCGACAGGTGCT
TCTCGATCTGCATCCTGGGATCAAAGCCATAGTGAAGGACAGTGATGGACAGCCGACGGCAGTTGGGATT
CGTGAATTGCTGCCCTCTGGTTATGTGTGGGAGGGCTAAGAATTCGATATCAAGCTTATCGGTAATCAAC
CTCTGGATTACAAAATTTGTGAAAGATTGACTGGTATTCTTAACTATGTTGCTCCTTTTACGCTATGTGG
ATACGCTGCTTTAATGCCTTTGTATCATGCTATTGCTTCCCGTATGGCTTTCATTTTCTCCTCCTTGTAT
AAATCCTGGTTGCTGTCTCTTTATGAGGAGTTGTGGCCCGTTGTCAGGCAACGTGGCGTGGTGTGCACTG
TGTTTGCTGACGCAACCCCCACTGGTTGGGGCATTGCCACCACCTGTCAGCTCCTTTCCGGGACTTTCGC
TTTCCCCCTCCCTATTGCCACGGCGGAACTCATCGCCGCCTGCCTTGCCCGCTGCTGGACAGGGGCTCGG
CTGTTGGGCACTGACAATTCCGTGGTGTTGTCGGGGAAATCATCGTCCTTTCCTTGGCTGCTCGCCTGTG
TTGCCACCTGGATTCTGCGCGGGACGTCCTTCTGCTACGTCCCTTCGGCCCTCAATCCAGCGGACCTTCC
TTCCCGCGGCCTGCTGCCGGCTCTGCGGCCTCTTCCGCGTCTTCGCCTTCGCCCTCAGACGAGTCGGATC
TCCCTTTGGGCCGCCTCCCCGCATCGATACCGTCGACCTCGAGACCTAGAAAAACATGGAGCAATCACAA
GTAGCAATACAGCAGCTACCAATGCTGATTGTGCCTGGCTAGAAGCACAAGAGGAGGAGGAGGTGGGTTT
TCCAGTCACACCTCAGGTACCTTTAAGACCAATGACTTACAAGGCAGCTGTAGATCTTAGCCACTTTTTA
AAAGAAAAGGGGGGACTGGAAGGGCTAATTCACTCCCAACGAAGACAAGATATCCTTGATCTGTGGATCT
ACCACACACAAGGCTACTTCCCTGATTGGCAGAACTACACACCAGGGCCAGGGATCAGATATCCACTGAC
CTTTGGATGGTGCTACAAGCTAGTACCAGTTGAGCAAGAGAAGGTAGAAGAAGCCAATGAAGGAGAGAAC
ACCCGCTT
