>Addgene plasmid #52962 | lentiCas9-Blast Sequencing Result | analyzer sequence | sequence record 83402
CTATATAAGCAGCGCGTTTTGCCTGTACTGGGTCTCTCTGGTTAGACCAGATCTGAGCCTGGGAGCTCTC
TGGCTAACTAGGGAACCCACTGCTTAAGCCTCAATAAAGCTTGCCTTGAGTGCTTCAAGTAGTGTGTGCC
CGTCTGTTGTGTGACTCTGGTAACTAGAGATCCCTCAGACCCTTTTAGTCAGTGTGGAAAATCTCTAGCA
GTGGCGCCCGAACAGGGACTTGAAAGCGAAAGGGAAACCAGAGGAGCTCTCTCGACGCAGGACTCGGCTT
GCTGAAGCGCGCACGGCAAGAGGCGAGGGGCGGCGACTGGTGAGTACGCCAAAAATTTTGACTAGCGGAG
GCTAGAAGGAGAGAGATGGGTGCGAGAGCGTCAGTATTAAGCGGGGGAGAATTAGATCGCGATGGGAAAA
AATTCGGTTAAGGCCAGGGGGAAAGAAAAAATATAAATTAAAACATATAGTATGGGCAAGCAGGGAGCTA
GAACGATTCGCAGTTAATCCTGGCCTGTTAGAAACATCAGAAGGCTGTAGACAAATACTGGGACAGCTAC
AACCATCCCTTCAGACAGGATCAGAAGAACTTAGATCATTATATAATACAGTAGCAACCCTCTATTGTGT
GCATCAAAGGATAGAGATAAAAGACACCAAGGAAGCTTTAGACAAGATAGAGGAAGAGCAAAACAAAAGT
AAGACCACCGCACAGCAAGCGGCCGCTGATCTTCAGACCTGGAGGAGGAGATATGAGGGACAATTGGAGA
AGTGAATTATATAAATATAAAGTAGTAAAAATTGAACCATTAGGAGTAGCACCCACCA
