>Addgene plasmid #52962 | lentiCas9-Blast Sequencing Result | analyzer sequence | sequence record 104162
GACTCTTCCAGTCTGTGGAAGAAGCTGTCGTCCACCTTGGCCATCTCGTTGCTGAAGATCTCTTGCAGAT
AGCAGATCCGGTTCTTCCGTCTGGTGTATCTTCTTCTGGCGGTTCTCTTCAGCCGGGTGGCCTCGGCTGT
TTCGCCGCTGTCGAACAGCAGGGCTCCGATCAGGTTCTTCTTGATGCTGTGCCGGTCGGTGTTGCCCAGC
ACCTTGAATTTCTTGCTGGGCACCTTGTACTCGTCGGTGATCACGGCCCAGCCCACAGAGTTGGTGCCGA
TGTCCAGGCCGATGCTGTACTTCTTGTCCATGGTGGCAGCGCTCTAGAACCGGTCCTGTGTTCTGGCGGC
AAACCCGTTGCGAAAAAGAACGTTCACGGCGACTACTGCACTTATATACGGTTCTCCCCCACCCTCGGGA
AAAAGGCGGAGCCAGTACACGACATCACTTTCCCAGTTTACCCCGCGCCACCTTCTCTAGGCACCGGATC
AATTGCCGACCCCTCCCCCCAACTTCTCGGGGACTGTGGGCGATGTGCGCTCTGCCCACTGACGGGCACC
GGAGCCAATTCCCACTCCTTTCAAGACCTAGCTAGCTAATTAACCAAACTGGATCTCTGCTGTCCCTGTA
ATAAACCCGAAAATTTTGAATTTTTGTAATTTGTTTTTGTAATTCTTTAGTTTGTATGTCTGTTGCTATT
ATGTCTACTATTCTTTCCCCTGCACTGTACCCCCCAATCCCCCCTTTTCTTTTAAAATTGTGGATGAATA
CTGCCATTTGTCTGCAGAATTGGCGCACGCAGTGCCGATCCGTTCACTAATCGAATGGATCTGTCTCTGT
CTCTCTCTCCACCTTCTTCTTCTATTCCTTCGGGCCTGTCGGGTCCCCTCGGGGTTGGGAGGTGGGTCTG
AAACGATAATGGTGAATATCCCTGCCTAACTCTATTCACTATAGAAAGTACAGCAAA
