>Addgene plasmid #52962 | lentiCas9-Blast Sequencing Result | analyzer sequence | sequence record 139219
TTTTCCCGAGGGTGGGGGAGAACCGTATATAAGTGCAGTAGTCGCCGTGAACGTTCTTTTTCGCAACGGG
TTTGCCGCCAGAACACAGGACCGGTTCTAGAGCGCTGCCACCATGGACAAGAAGTACAGCATCGGCCTGG
ACATCGGCACCAACTCTGTGGGCTGGGCCGTGATCACCGACGAGTACAAGGTGCCCAGCAAGAAATTCAA
GGTGCTGGGCAACACCGACCGGCACAGCATCAAGAAGAACCTGATCGGAGCCCTGCTGTTCGACAGCGGC
GAAACAGCCGAGGCCACCCGGCTGAAGAGAACCGCCAGAAGAAGATACACCAGACGGAAGAACCGGATCT
GCTATCTGCAAGAGATCTTCAGCAACGAGATGGCCAAGGTGGACGACAGCTTCTTCCACAGACTGGAAGA
GTCCTTCCTGGTGGAAGAGGATAAGAAGCACGAGCGGCACCCCATCTTCGGCAACATCGTGGACGAGGTG
GCCTACCACGAGAAGTACCCCACCATCTACCACCTGAGAAAGAAACTGGTGGACAGCACCGACAAGGCCG
ACCTGCGGCTGATCTATCTGGCCCTGGCCCACATGATCAAGTTCCGGGGCCACTTCCTGATCGAGGGCGA
CCTGAACCCCGACAACAGCGACGTGGACAAGCTGTTCATCCAGCTGGTGCAGACCTACAACCAGCTGTTC
GAGGAAAACCCCATCAACGCCAGCGGCGTGGACGCCAAGGCCATCCTGTCTGCCAGACTGAGCAAGAGCA
GACGGCTGGAAAATCTGATCGCCCAGCTGCCCGGCGAGAAGAAGAATGGCCTGTTCGGAAACCTGATTGC
CCTGAGCCTGGGCCTGACCCCCAACTTCAAGAGCAACTTCGACCTGGCCGAGGATGCCAAACTGCAGCTG
AGCAAGGACACCTACGACGACGACCTGGACAACCTGCTGGCCCAGATCGGCGACCAGTACGCCGACCTGT
TTCTGGCCGCCAAGAACCTGTCCGACGCCATCCTGCTGAGCGACATCCTGAGAGTGAACACCGAGATCAC
CAAGGCCCC
