>Addgene plasmid #52962 | lentiCas9-Blast Sequencing Result | analyzer sequence | sequence record 139221
GGCTTGGCCATCGGTCCAGGATTCTCTTCGACATCTCCGGCTTGTTTCAGCAGAGAGAAGTTTGTTGCGC
CGGATCCCTTATCGTCATCGTCTTTGTAATCTTTCTTCTTCTTAGCCTGTCCAGCCTTCTTTGTGGCGGC
AGGTCGCTTGTCGCCTCCCAGCTGAGACAGGTCGATCCGTGTCTCGTACAGGCCGGTGATGCTCTGGTGG
ATCAGGGTGGCGTCCAGCACCTCTTTGGTGCTGGTGTACCTCTTCCGGTCGATGGTGGTGTCAAAGTACT
TGAAGGCGGCAGGGGCTCCCAGATTGGTCAGGGTAAACAGGTGGATGATATTCTCGGCCTGCTCTCTGAT
GGGCTTATCCCGGTGCTTGTTGTAGGCGGACAGCACTTTGTCCAGATTAGCGTCGGCCAGGATCACTCTC
TTGGAGAACTCGCTGATCTGCTCGATGATCTCGTCCAGGTAGTGCTTGTGCTGTTCCACAAACAGCTGTT
TCTGCTCATTATCCTCGGGGGAGCCCTTCAGCTTCTCATAGTGGCTGGCCAGGTACAGGAAGTTCACATA
TTTGGAGGGCAGGGCCAGTTCGTTTCCCTTCTGCAGTTCGCCGGCAGAGGCCAGCATTCTCTTCCGGCCG
TTTTCCAGCTCGAACAGGGAGTACTTAGGCAGCTTGATGATCAGGTCCTTTTTCACTTCTTTGTAGCCCT
TGGCTTCCAGAAAGTCGATGGGATTCTTCTCGAAGCTGCTTCTTTCCATGATGGTGATCCCCAGTAGCTC
TTTCACACTCTTCAGTTTCTTGGACTTGCCCTTTTCCACTTTGGCCACCACCAGCACAGAATAGGCCACG
GTGGGGCTGTCGAAGCCGCCGTACTTCTTAGGGTCCCAGTCCTTCTTTCTGGCGATCAGCTTATCGCTGT
TCCTCTTGGGCAGGATAGACTCTTTGCTGAAGCCGCCTGTCTGCACCTCGGTCTTTTTCACGATATTCAC
TTGGGGCATGCTCAGCACTTTCCGCACGGTGGCAAAATCCCGGCCCTTATCCCACACGATCTCCCCGGTT
TCGCCGTTTGTCTCGATCAGAGGCCGCTTCCGGATCTCGCCGTTGG
